Addgene plasmid #72014: Sema3b(S)-AP-His
Purpose: Expresses the Sema3B protein (truncated at cleavage site P1; ie, short), C-terminally fused to alkaline phosphatase + 6X histidine tag.
Depositing lab: Woj Wojtowicz. Depositing organization: University of California, Berkeley. Publication: An extracellular biochemical screen reveals that FLRTs and Unc5s mediate neuronal subtype recognition in the retina. Visser JJ, Cheng Y, Perry SC, Chastain AB, Parsa B, Masri SS, Ray TA, Kay JN, Wojtowicz WM. Elife. 2015 Dec 3;4. pii: e08149. doi: 10.7554/eLife.08149. PubMed 26633812.
Backbone
  Vector backbone: pCMVi-SV40ori
  Vector type: Mammalian Expression
Growth in bacteria
  Bacterial resistance: Ampicillin, 100 μg/mL
  Growth temperature: 37°C
  Growth strain: DH5alpha
  Copy number: High Copy
Gene/Insert
  Gene/Insert name: Sema3b (alt names: Semaphorin 3B; NCBI gene ID 20347; Reference sequence NM_001042779.2)
  Species: M. musculus (mouse)
  Insert size (bp): 1644
  Entrez Gene: Sema3b (a.k.a. LUCA, Se, SemA, Semaa, sem, sema5, semaV)
  Promoter: CMV
  Tag / fusion protein: AP-His (C terminal on backbone)
  Cloning method: Restriction Enzyme; 5′ cloning site NotI (not destroyed); 3′ cloning site AscI (not destroyed)
  Sequencing primers: 5′ GTCAGAGGTAACTCCCGTTGC; 3′ GAGGTTCTTGGCGGCTGTC
Terms and licenses: Academic/Nonprofit Terms; Industry Terms: Not Available to Industry
How to cite: Sema3b(S)-AP-His was a gift from Woj Wojtowicz (Addgene plasmid # 72014 ; http://n2t.net/addgene:72014 ; RRID:Addgene_72014)
