[The description below was written by a language model from this plasmid's Addgene catalogue record and pLannotate feature annotations shown in this document.]
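Description:
Sema3b(S)-AP-His is a mammalian expression plasmid built on the pCMVi-SV40ori backbone and designed to produce a secreted, tagged form of mouse Semaphorin 3B. It is propagated in E. coli as a high-copy plasmid through a ColE1/pUC-type origin and selected with ampicillin via the β-lactamase gene. The annotated 8,162 nt sequence also carries an f1 phage origin and small remnants of rop, bom and lacZα left over from the vector lineage. An SV40 enhancer/early promoter region is annotated as well. This region includes the SV40 origin referred to in the backbone name, which would allow episomal amplification in cells expressing large T antigen.

The expression cassette is driven by the human cytomegalovirus immediate-early enhancer and promoter followed by CMV intron A, which generally boosts transcript processing and expression. Downstream, a 1,644 bp Sema3b fragment sits between retained NotI and AscI sites. According to the record this is the "short" form, truncated at the P1 cleavage site. The automated annotation labels this CDS by homology to human SEMA3B, but the catalogue entry gives mouse as the species. The insert is fused at its C terminus to human placental alkaline phosphatase and, per the catalogue, a 6X histidine tag supplied by the backbone, although the His tag is not separately annotated in the feature table. The cassette ends with an SV40 polyadenylation signal.

AP fusions of this kind serve as soluble probes whose binding can be detected enzymatically, while the His tag permits capture or purification. The associated work used such proteins in an extracellular biochemical screen for interactions relevant to neuronal recognition in the retina.
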