Features (pLannotate 1.2.2; 14 found; start..end, strand, type, name):
     25..408     +  enhancer       CMV enhancer: human cytomegalovirus immediate early enhancer
    410..609     +  promoter       CMV promoter: human cytomegalovirus (CMV) immediate early promoter
    748..1573    +  intron         CMV intron A: human cytomegalovirus intron A (Chapman et al., 1991)
   1610..3253    +  CDS            SEMA3B (fragment): SEM3B_HUMAN - Also known as SEMA5, SEMAA. Experimental evidence at protein level: Swiss-Prot protein existence level 1. Inhibits axonal extension by providing local signals to specify territories inaccessible for growing axons. From Homo sapiens (Human).
   3275..4726    +  CDS            SEAP: secreted alkaline phosphatase from human placenta The natural enzyme has a C-terminal transmembrane sequence that is replaced by a GPI anchor.
   4785..4906    +  polyA_signal   SV40 poly(A) signal: SV40 polyadenylation signal
   5115..5703    -  rep_origin     ori: high-copy-number ColE1/pMB1/pBR322/pUC origin of replication
   5874..6734    -  CDS            AmpR: β-lactamase; bla; confers resistance to ampicillin, carbenicillin, and related antibiotics
   6735..6839    -  promoter       AmpR promoter: bla
   6934..6969    +  CDS            rop (fragment): Rop protein, which maintains plasmids at low copy number; rop
   6992..7322    +  promoter       SV40 promoter: SV40 enhancer and early promoter
   7445..7544    +  misc_feature   bom (fragment): basis of mobility region from pBR322
   7572..8000    -  rep_origin     f1 ori (sequence partly withheld): f1 bacteriophage origin of replication; arrow indicates direction of (+) strand synthesis
   8004..8161    -  CDS            lacZα (fragment): LacZα fragment of β-galactosidase; lacZ fragment
>Addgene plasmid #72014 | Sema3b(S)-AP-His | depositor full sequence | sequence record 135522 | Sema3b(S)-AP-His sequence 8162 bps
GTCGAGGTCTCGACGGTATCGATTGACATTGATTATTGACTAGCTAGTTATTAATAGTAATCAATTACGG
GGTCATTAGTTCATAGCCCATATATGGAGTTCCGCGTTACATAACTTACGGTAAATGGCCCGCCTGGCTG
ACCGCCCAACGACCCCCGCCCATTGACGTCAATAATGACGTATGTTCCCATAGTAACGCCAATAGGGACT
TTCCATTGACGTCAATGGGTGGAGTATTTACGGTAAACTGCCCACTTGGCAGTACATCAAGTGTATCATA
TGCCAAGTCCGCCCCCTATTGACGTCAATGACGGTAAATGGCCCGCCTGGCATTATGCCCAGTACATGAC
CTTACGGGACTTTCCTACTTGGCAGTACATCTACGTATTAGTCATCGCTATTACCATGGTGATGCGGTTT
TGGCAGTACACCAATGGGCGTGGATAGCGGTTTGACTCACGGGGATTTCCAAGTCTCCACCCCATTGACG
TCAATGGGAGTTTGTTTTGGCACCAAAATCAACGGGACTTTCCAAAATGTCGTAATAACCCCGCCCCGTT
GACGCAAATGGGCGGTAGGCGTGTACGGTGGGAGGTCTATATAAGCAGAGCTCGTTTAGTGAACCGTCAG
ATCGCCTGGAGACGCCATCCACGCTGTTTTGACCTCCATAGAAGACACCGGGACCGATCCAGCCTCCGCG
GCCGGGAACGGTGCATTGGAACGCGGATTCCCCGTGCCAAGAGTGACGTAAGTACCGCCTATAGACTCTA
TAGGCACACCCCTTTGGCTCTTATGCATGCTATACTGTTTTTGGCTTGGGGCCTATACACCCCCGCTTCC
ATATGCTATAGGTGATGGTATAGCTTAGCCTATAGGTGTGGGTTATTGACCATTATTGACCACTCCCCTA
TTGGTGACGATACTTTCCATTACTAATCCATAACATGGCTCTTTGCCACAACTATCTCTATTGGCTATAT
GCCAATACTCTGTCCTTCAGAGACTGACACGGACTCTGTATTTTTACAGGATGGGGTCCCATTTATTATT
TACAAATTCACATATACAACAACGCCGTCCCCCGTGCCCGCAGTTTTTATTAAACATAGCGTGGGATCTC
CACGCGAATCTCGGGTACGTGTTCCGGACATGGGCTCTTCTCCGGTAGCGGCGGAGCTTCCACATCCGAG
CCCTGGTCCCATGCCTCCAGCGGCTCATGGTCGCTCGGCAGCTCCTTGCTCCTAACAGTGGAGGCCAGAC
TTAGGCACAGCACAATGCCCACCACCACCAGTGTGCCGCACAAGGCCGTGGCGGTAGGGTATGTGTCTGA
AAATGAGCTCGGAGATTGGGCTCGCACCGCTGACGCAGATGGAAGACTTAAGGCAGCGGCAGAAGAAGAT
GCAGGCAGCTGAGTTGTTGTATTCTGATAAGAGTCAGAGGTAACTCCCGTTGCGGTGCTGTTAACGGTGG
AGGGCAGTGTAGTCTGAGCAGTACTCGTTGCTGCCGCGCGCGCCACCAGACATAATAGCTGACAGACTAA
CAGACTGTTCCTTTCCATGGGTCTTTTCTGCAGAAGCTTGAATTCTCGAGGATCCGCGGCCGCGCCACCA
TGGGGCGGGCTGAGGCCGCCGCCATGATCCCAGGCCTGGCCCTTCTCTGGGTAGCAGGGCTAGGGGATAC
TGCCCCTAACCTTCCCCGCCTTCGGCTCTCCTTTCAAGAATTACAGGCCCGGCATGGTGTCCGAACCTTC
AGGCTGGAGCGGACCTGCTGTTATGAAGCCTTGCTGGTGGATGAGGAGCGTGGACGCCTGTTTGTGGGTG
CTGAGAACCACGTGGCTTCCCTCAGCCTGGACAACATCAGCAAGCGAGCCAAGAAGTTGGCCTGGCCCGC
CCCCGTGGAATGGCGTGAAGAATGCAACTGGGCAGGGAAGGACATTGGTACCGAGTGCATGAACTTCATG
AAGCTGCTGCACGCCTACAACCACACCCACTTGCTGGCCTGTGGCACAGGGGCTTTCCACCCAACCTGCG
CCTTTGTGGAGGTGGGCCACCGGCTGGAGGAACCCATGCTTCAACTGGACCGGAGGAAACTTGAGGACGG
CAAGGGGAAGACTCCTTATGACCCAAGGCATCGGGCTGCCTCGGTGCTGGTGGGGGAAGAGCTGTATTCT
GGGGTGGCAGCAGACCTTATGGGCCGGGACTTTACCATCTTTCGAAGCCTTGGTCAGAATCCGAGTCTCC
GAACAGAGCCCCATGATTCCCGCTGGCTCAATGAACCCAAGTTTGTCAAGGTCTTTTGGATCCCAGAGAG
TGAGAACCCTGATGACGATAAAATCTATTTCTTCTTCCGCGAGTCCGCTGTGGAAGCAGCACCAGCAATG
GGGCGCATGTCTGTGTCTCGTGTTGGCCAGATCTGCAGGAATGACCTGGGTGGCCAGCGGAGCTTGGTCA
ACAAATGGACCACATTTCTGAAGGCGCGGCTTGTGTGCTCAGTACCTGGAGTTGAGGGTGACACCCACTT
TGACCAACTTCAGGATGTTTTCCTTCTGTCCTCCCGAGACCGCCAGACACCTCTTCTCTATGCTGTCTTC
TCCACCTCCAGTGGTGTCTTCCAGGGCTCTGCTGTGTGCGTGTACAGCATGAACGATGTGCGCCGAGCCT
TCTTGGGACCTTTTGCTCACAAAGAGGGGCCTACACACCAGTGGGTGTCCTACCAGGGTCGTGTCCCCTA
CCCAAGACCTGGCATGTGCCCCAGCAAGACCTTTGGCACCTTCAGCTCCACCAAGGACTTCCCAGATGAC
GTTATCCAGTTTGCTCGGAACCACCCTCTCATGTACAACCCAGTCCTGCCCATGGGGGGGCGCCCTCTCT
TCCTACAAGTGGGAGCTGGGTACACCTTCACCCAAATCGCCGCAGACCGAGTAGCAGCTGCCGATGGACA
CTACGATGTTCTCTTCATTGGTACAGATGTGGGCACAGTGCTGAAAGTGATCTCAGTCCCCAAAGGCAGC
CGACCTAATTCTGAAGGACTTCTCCTGGAAGAGCTGCAGGTGTTCGAGGACTCTGCCGCTATCACCAGCA
TGCAAATCTCCTCTAAAAGGCAACAACTCTACGTAGCATCGCGCAGCGCAGTGGCCCAGATTGCTTTGCA
TCGCTGCACTGCCCTAGGCCGCGCCTGCGCAGAATGCTGCTTGGCCCGTGATCCTTACTGCGCCTGGGAT
GGATCAGCTTGCACACGCTTCCAGCCTACGGCCGGCGCGCCTGGATCTTCCGGAATCATCCCAGTTGAGG
AGGAGAACCCGGACTTCTGGAACCGCGAGGCAGCCGAGGCCCTGGGTGCCGCCAAGAAGCTGCAGCCTGC
ACAGACAGCCGCCAAGAACCTCATCATCTTCCTGGGCGATGGGATGGGGGTGTCTACGGTGACAGCTGCC
AGGATCCTAAAAGGGCAGAAGAAGGACAAACTGGGGCCTGAGATACCCCTGGCCATGGACCGCTTCCCAT
ATGTGGCTCTGTCCAAGACATACAATGTAGACAAACATGTGCCAGACAGTGGAGCCACAGCCACGGCCTA
CCTGTGCGGGGTCAAGGGCAACTTCCAGACCATTGGCTTGAGTGCAGCCGCCCGCTTTAACCAGTGCAAC
ACGACACGCGGCAACGAGGTCATCTCCGTGATGAATCGGGCCAAGAAAGCAGGGAAGTCAGTGGGAGTGG
TAACCACCACACGAGTGCAGCACGCCTCGCCAGCCGGCACCTACGCCCACACGGTGAACCGCAACTGGTA
CTCGGACGCCGACGTGCCTGCCTCGGCCCGCCAGGAGGGGTGCCAGGACATCGCTACGCAGCTCATCTCC
AACATGGACATTGACGTGATCCTAGGTGGGGGCCGAAAGTACATGTTTCGCATGGGAACCCCAGACCCTG
AGTACCCAGATGACTACAGCCAAGGTGGGACCAGGCTGGACGGGAAGAATCTGGTGCAGGAATGGCTGGC
GAAGCGCCAGGGTGCCCGGTATGTGTGGAACCGCACTGAGCTCATGCAGGCTTCCCTGGACCCGTCTGTG
ACCCATCTCATGGGTCTCTTTGAGCCTGGAGACATGAAATACGAGATCCACCGAGACTCCACACTGGACC
CCTCCCTGATGGAGATGACAGAGGCTGCCCTGCGCCTGCTGAGCAGGAACCCCCGCGGCTTCTTCCTCTT
CGTGGAGGGTGGTCGCATCGACCATGGTCATCATGAAAGCAGGGCTTACCGGGCACTGACTGAGACGATC
ATGTTCGACGACGCCATTGAGAGGGCGGGCCAGCTCACCAGCGAGGAGGACACGCTGAGCCTCGTCACTG
CCGACCACTCCCACGTCTTCTCCTTCGGAGGCTACCCCCTGCGAGGGAGCTCCATCTTCGGGCTGGCCCC
TGGCAAGGCCCGGGACAGGAAGGCCTACACGGTCCTCCTATACGGAAACGGTCCAGGCTATGTGCTCAAG
GACGGCGCCCGGCCGGATGTTACCGAGAGCGAGAGCGGGAGCCCCGAGTATCGGCAGCAGTCAGCAGTGC
CCCTGGACGAAGAGACCCACGCAGGCGAGGACGTGGCGGTGTTCGCGCGCGGCCCGCAGGCGCACCTGGT
TCACGGCGTGCAGGAGCAGACCTTCATAGCGCACGTCATGGCCTTCGCCGCCTGCCTGGAGCCCTACACC
GCCTGCGACCTGGCGCCCCCCGCCGGCACCACCGACGCCGCGCACCCGGGTCATCATCACCATCACCATT
AATCTAGAGATCTTATTAAAGCAGAACTTGTTTATTGCAGCTTATAATGGTTACAAATAAAGCAATAGCA
TCACAAATTTCACAAATAAAGCATTTTTTTCACTGCATTCTAGTTGTGGTTTGTCCAAACTCATCAATGT
ATCTTATCATGTCTGGTCGACTCTAGCTAGACTCTTCCGCTTCCTCGCTCACTGACTCGCTGCGCTCGGT
CGTTCGGCTGCGGCGAGCGGTATCAGCTCACTCAAAGGCGGTAATACGGTTATCCACAGAATCAGGGGAT
AACGCAGGAAAGAACATGTGAGCAAAAGGCCAGCAAAAGGCCAGGAACCGTAAAAAGGCCGCGTTGCTGG
CGTTTTTCCATAGGCTCCGCCCCCCTGACGAGCATCACAAAAATCGACGCTCAAGTCAGAGGTGGCGAAA
CCCGACAGGACTATAAAGATACCAGGCGTTTCCCCCTGGAAGCTCCCTCGTGCGCTCTCCTGTTCCGACC
CTGCCGCTTACCGGATACCTGTCCGCCTTTCTCCCTTCGGGAAGCGTGGCGCTTTCTCATAGCTCACGCT
GTAGGTATCTCAGTTCGGTGTAGGTCGTTCGCTCCAAGCTGGGCTGTGTGCACGAACCCCCCGTTCAGCC
CGACCGCTGCGCCTTATCCGGTAACTATCGTCTTGAGTCCAACCCGGTAAGACACGACTTATCGCCACTG
GCAGCAGCCACTGGTAACAGGATTAGCAGAGCGAGGTATGTAGGCGGTGCTACAGAGTTCTTGAAGTGGT
GGCCTAACTACGGCTACACTAGAAGAACAGTATTTGGTATCTGCGCTCTGCTGAAGCCAGTTACCTTCGG
AAAAAGAGTTGGTAGCTCTTGATCCGGCAAACAAACCACCGCTGGTAGCGGTGGTTTTTTTGTTTGCAAG
CAGCAGATTACGCGCAGAAAAAAAGGATCTCAAGAAGATCCTTTGATCTTTTCTACGGGGTCTGACGCTC
AGTGGAACGAAAACTCACGTTAAGGGATTTTGGTCATGAGATTATCAAAAAGGATCTTCACCTAGATCCT
TTTAAATTAAAAATGAAGTTTTAAATCAATCTAAAGTATATATGAGTAAACTTGGTCTGACAGTTACCAA
TGCTTAATCAGTGAGGCACCTATCTCAGCGATCTGTCTATTTCGTTCATCCATAGTTGCCTGACTCCCCG
TCGTGTAGATAACTACGATACGGGAGGGCTTACCATCTGGCCCCAGTGCTGCAATGATACCGCGAGACCC
ACGCTCACCGGCTCCAGATTTATCAGCAATAAACCAGCCAGCCGGAAGGGCCGAGCGCAGAAGTGGTCCT
GCAACTTTATCCGCCTCCATCCAGTCTATTAATTGTTGCCGGGAAGCTAGAGTAAGTAGTTCGCCAGTTA
ATAGTTTGCGCAACGTTGTTGCCATTGCTACAGGCATCGTGGTGTCACGCTCGTCGTTTGGTATGGCTTC
ATTCAGCTCCGGTTCCCAACGATCAAGGCGAGTTACATGATCCCCCATGTTGTGCAAAAAAGCGGTTAGC
TCCTTCGGTCCTCCGATCGTTGTCAGAAGTAAGTTGGCCGCAGTGTTATCACTCATGGTTATGGCAGCAC
TGCATAATTCTCTTACTGTCATGCCATCCGTAAGATGCTTTTCTGTGACTGGTGAGTACTCAACCAAGTC
ATTCTGAGAATAGTGTATGCGGCGACCGAGTTGCTCTTGCCCGGCGTCAATACGGGATAATACCGCGCCA
CATAGCAGAACTTTAAAAGTGCTCATCATTGGAAAACGTTCTTCGGGGCGAAAACTCTCAAGGATCTTAC
CGCTGTTGAGATCCAGTTCGATGTAACCCACTCGTGCACCCAACTGATCTTCAGCATCTTTTACTTTCAC
CAGCGTTTCTGGGTGAGCAAAAACAGGAAGGCAAAATGCCGCAAAAAAGGGAATAAGGGCGACACGGAAA
TGTTGAATACTCATACTCTTCCTTTTTCAATATTATTGAAGCATTTATCAGGGTTATTGTCTCATGAGCG
GATACATATTTGAATGTATTTAGAAAAATAAACAAATAGGGGTTCCGCGCACATTTCCCCGAAAAGTGCC
ACCTGACGTCTAAGAAACCATTATTATCATGACATTAACCTATAAAAATAGGCGTATCACGAGGCCCTTT
CGTCTCGCGCGTTTCGGTGATGACGGTGAAAACCTCTGACACATGCAGCTCCCGGAGGAATGTGTGTCAG
TTAGGGTGTGGAAAGTCCCCAGGCTCCCCAGGCAGGCAGAAGTATGCAAAGCATGCATCTCAATTAGTCA
GCAACCAGGTGTGGAAAGTCCCCAGGCTCCCCAGCAGGCAGAAGTATGCAAAGCATGCATCTCAATTAGT
CAGCAACCATAGTCCCGCCCCTAACTCCGCCCATCCCGCCCCTAACTCCGCCCAGTTCCGCCCATTCTCC
GCCCCATGGCTGACTAATTTTTTTTATTTATGCAGAGGCCGAGGCCGCCTCTGCCTCTGAGCTATTCCAG
AAGTAGTGAGGAGGCTTTTTTGGAGGCCTAGGCTTTTGCAAAAAGCTCCCGGGAGCTTGTATATCCATTT
TCGTCCCGGAGACGGTCACAGCTTGTCTGTAAGCGGATGCCGGGAGCAGACAAGCCCGTCAGGGCGCGTC
AGCGGGTGTTGGCGGGTGTCGGGGCTGGCTTAACTATGCGGCATCAGAGCAGATTGTACTGAGAGTGCAC
CATATGCGGTGTGAAATACCGCACAGATGCGTAAGGAGAAAATACCGCATCAGGAAATTGTAAGCGTTAA
TATTTTGTTAAAATTCGCGTTAAATTTTTGTTAAATCAGCTCATTTTTTAACCAATAGGCCGAAATCGGC
AAAATCCCTTATAAATCAAAAGAATAGACCGAGATAGGGT
[37 nt withheld, positions 7671-7707]
AAAGAACGTGGACTCCAACGTCAAAGG
[49 nt withheld, positions 7735-7783]
T
[91 nt withheld, positions 7785-7875]
G
[124 nt withheld, positions 7877-8000]
CCATTCGCCATTCAGGCTGCGCAACTGTTGGGAAGGGCGATCGGTGCGGGCCTCTTCGCTATTACGCCAG
CTGGCGAAAGGGGGATGTGCTGCAAGGCGATTAAGTTGGGTAACGCCAGGGTTTTCCCAGTCACGACGTT
GTAAAACGACGGCCAGTGAATT
