>Addgene plasmid #72014 | Sema3b(S)-AP-His | addgene partial sequence | sequence record 135185 | pMRB101-F 5'-aagatgcaggcagctgagtt-3'
CCGTTGCGGTGCTGTTAACGGTGGAGGGCAGTGTAGTCTGAGCAGTACTCGTTGCTGCCGCGCGCGCCAC
CAGACATAATAGCTGACAGACTAACAGACTGTTCCTTTCCATGGGTCTTTTCTGCAGAAGCTTGAATTCT
CGAGGATCCGCGGCCGCGCCACCATGGGGCGGGCTGAGGCCGCCGCCATGATCCCAGGCCTGGCCCTTCT
CTGGGTAGCAGGGCTAGGGGATACTGCCCCTAACCTTCCCCGCCTTCGGCTCTCCTTTCAAGAATTACAG
GCCCGGCATGGTGTCCGAACCTTCAGGCTGGAGCGGACCTGCTGTTATGAAGCCTTGCTGGTGGATGAGG
AGCGTGGACGCCTGTTTGTGGGTGCTGAGAACCACGTGGCTTCCCTCAGCCTGGACAACATCAGCAAGCG
AGCCAAGAAGTTGGCCTGGCCCGCCCCCGTGGAATGGCGTGAAGAATGCAACTGGGCAGGGAAGGACATT
GGTACCGAGTGCATGAACTTCATGAAGCTGCTGCACGCCTACAACCACACCCACTTGCTGGCCTGTGGCA
CAGGGGCTTTCCACCCAACCTGCGCCTTTGTGGAGGTGGGCCACCGGCTGGAGGAACCCATGCTTCAACT
GGACCGGAGGAAACTTGAGGACGGCAAGGGGAAGACTCCTTATGACCCAAGGCATCGGGCTGCCTCGGTG
CTGGTGGGGGAAGAGCTGTATTCTGGGGTGGCAGCAGACCTTATGGGCCGGGACTTTACCATCTTTCGAA
GCCTTGGTCAGAATCCGAGTCTCCGAACAGAGCCC
