>Addgene plasmid #72014 | Sema3b(S)-AP-His | addgene partial sequence | sequence record 135521 | SV40pA-R 5'-GAAATTTGTGATGCTATTGC-3'
TAAGATCTCTAGATTAATGGTGATGGTGATGATGACCCGGGTGCGCGGCGTCGGTGGTGCCGGCGGGGGG
CGCCAGGTCGCAGGCGGTGTAGGGCTCCAGGCAGGCGGCGAAGGCCATGACGTGCGCTATGAAGGTCTGC
TCCTGCACGCCGTGAACCAGGTGCGCCTGCGGGCCGCGCGCGAACACCGCCACGTCCTCGCCTGCGTGGG
TCTCTTCGTCCAGGGGCACTGCTGACTGCTGCCGATACTCGGGGCTCCCGCTCTCGCTCTCGGTAACATC
CGGCCGGGCGCCGTCCTTGAGCACATAGCCTGGACCGTTTCCGTATAGGAGGACCGTGTAGGCCTTCCTG
TCCCGGGCCTTGCCAGGGGCCAGCCCGAAGATGGAGCTCCCTCGCAGGGGGTAGCCTCCGAAGGAGAAGA
CGTGGGAGTGGTCGGCAGTGACGAGGCTCAGCGTGTCCTCCTCGCTGGTGAGCTGGCCCGCCCTCTCAAT
GGCGTCGTCGAACATGATCGTCTCAGTCAGTGCCCGGTAAGCCCTGCTTTCATGATGACCATGGTCGATG
CGACCACCCTCCACGAAGAGGAAGAAGCCGCGGGGGTTCCTGCTCAGCAGGCGCAGGGCAGCCTCTGTCA
TCTCCATCAGGGAGGGGTCCAGTGTGGAGTCTCGGTGGATCTCGTATTTCATGTCTCCAGGCTCAAAGAG
ACCCATGAGATGGGTCACAGACGGGTCCAGGGAAGCCTGCATGAGCTCAGTGCGGTTCCACACATACCGG
GCACC
